Addgene plasmid #77019: NRBP1 gRNA (BRDN0001144722)
Purpose: 3rd generation lentiviral gRNA plasmid targeting human NRBP1
Depositing lab: John Doench & David Root. Depositing organization: Broad Institute. Publication: Optimized sgRNA design to maximize activity and minimize off-target effects of CRISPR-Cas9. Doench JG, Fusi N, Sullender M, Hegde M, Vaimberg EW, Donovan KF, Smith I, Tothova Z, Wilen C, Orchard R, Virgin HW, Listgarten J, Root DE. Nat Biotechnol. 2016 Jan 18. doi: 10.1038/nbt.3437. PubMed 26780180.
Backbone
  Vector backbone: lentiGuide-Puro
  Backbone manufacturer: Zhang Lab (Addgene plasmid # 52963)
  Vector type: Mammalian Expression, Lentiviral, CRISPR
  Selectable markers: Puromycin
Growth in bacteria
  Bacterial resistance: Ampicillin, 100 μg/mL
  Growth temperature: 37°C
  Growth strain: DH5alpha
  Copy number: High Copy
Gene/Insert
  Gene/Insert name: NRBP1 (alt names: NRBP1; NM_013392.2)
  gRNA/shRNA sequence: AGGTATGCACTGTCAATACC
  Species: H. sapiens (human)
  Entrez Gene: NRBP1 (a.k.a. BCON3, MADM, MUDPNP, NRBP)
  Promoter: hU6
  Cloning method: Unknown
  Sequencing primers: 5′ U6-F; 3′ pS2-R
Terms and licenses: Academic/Nonprofit Terms; Industry Terms: Not Available to Industry
Depositor comments: The gRNA was designed to target the following Genbank reference sequence(s): NM_013392.2. Note that this plasmid does NOT contain Cas9. It should be used in conjunction with lentiCas9-Blast (Addgene #52962) or otherwise with cell lines already expressing Cas9. Browse the full kinome gRNA library at http://www.addgene.org/pooled-library/broadgpp-human-kinome/ or visit http://www.broadinstitute.org/rnai/public/ for detailed protocols and information.
How to cite: NRBP1 gRNA (BRDN0001144722) was a gift from John Doench & David Root (Addgene plasmid # 77019 ; http://n2t.net/addgene:77019 ; RRID:Addgene_77019)
