[The description below was written by a language model from this plasmid's Addgene catalogue record and pLannotate feature annotations shown in this document.]
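Description:
NRBP1 gRNA (BRDN0001144722) is a third-generation lentiviral CRISPR guide plasmid built on the lentiGuide-Puro backbone, carrying a single guide RNA directed against human NRBP1 (designed against the reference transcript NM_013392.2). It belongs to a set of guides targeting the human kinome. In bacteria it is maintained as a high-copy plasmid through a ColE1/pUC-type origin and selected with ampicillin via the β-lactamase gene. An f1 origin and residual lac, T7 and T3 elements are carried over from the cloning backbone.

The lentiviral transfer cassette begins with an RSV promoter fused to a truncated HIV-1 5' LTR, which drives Tat-independent production of the genomic RNA in packaging cells. This is followed by the Ψ packaging signal with a partial gag sequence, the Rev response element for nuclear export of the unspliced RNA, and a cPPT/CTS. It ends with a self-inactivating ΔU3 3' LTR and an SV40 polyadenylation signal. Within this unit, the human U6 RNA polymerase III promoter transcribes the NRBP1-specific spacer joined to the Streptococcus pyogenes Cas9 guide scaffold. A separate EF-1α core promoter with its intron A expresses puromycin N-acetyltransferase, with a WPRE downstream to enhance transcript expression, allowing puromycin selection of transduced mammalian cells.

The plasmid does not encode Cas9, so it is meant to be used with a separate Cas9 lentiviral vector such as lentiCas9-Blast or in cells that already express Cas9. In that setting the guide directs cleavage at the NRBP1 locus, typically for gene knockout or loss-of-function studies.
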