Features (pLannotate 1.2.2; 29 found; start..end, strand, type, name):
     14..80      +  CDS            small t antigen (fragment): SV40 (simian virus 40) small t antigen
    106..317     +  promoter       EF-1α core promoter: core promoter for human elongation factor EF-1α
    318..1256    +  intron         EF-1α intron A: intron upstream of the start codon of human EF-1α
   1278..1877    +  CDS            PuroR (fragment): puromycin N-acetyltransferase; pac from Streptomyces; confers resistance to puromycin
   1893..2481    +  misc_feature   WPRE: woodchuck hepatitis virus posttranscriptional regulatory element
   2532..2551    +  misc_feature   cPPT/CTS (fragment): central polypurine tract and central termination sequence of HIV-1
   2553..2786    +  LTR            3' LTR (ΔU3): self-inactivating 3' long terminal repeat (LTR) from HIV-1
   2864..2985    +  polyA_signal   SV40 poly(A) signal: SV40 polyadenylation signal
   3025..3160    +  rep_origin     SV40 ori: SV40 origin of replication
   3181..3199    -  promoter       T7 promoter: promoter for bacteriophage T7 RNA polymerase
   3207..3362    +  CDS            lacZα (fragment): LacZα fragment of β-galactosidase; lacZ fragment
   3367..3795    +  rep_origin     f1 ori (sequence partly withheld): f1 bacteriophage origin of replication; arrow indicates direction of (+) strand synthesis
   3848..3952    +  promoter       AmpR promoter: bla
   3953..4813    +  CDS            AmpR: β-lactamase; bla; confers resistance to ampicillin, carbenicillin, and related antibiotics
   4984..5572    +  rep_origin     ori: high-copy-number ColE1/pMB1/pBR322/pUC origin of replication
   5755..5847    +  CDS            lacI (fragment): lac repressor; lacI; The lac repressor binds to the lac operator to inhibit transcription in E. coli. This inhibition can be relieved by adding lactose or isopropyl-β-D-thiogalactopyranoside (IPTG).
   5860..5881    +  protein_bind   CAP binding site: CAP binding activates transcription in the presence of cAMP. E. coli catabolite activator protein
   5896..5926    +  promoter       lac promoter: promoter for the E. coli lac operon
   5934..5950    +  protein_bind   lac operator: The lac repressor binds to the lac operator to inhibit transcription in E. coli. This inhibition can be relieved by adding lactose or isopropyl-β-D-thiogalactopyranoside (IPTG). lac repressor encoded by lacI
   5995..6013    +  promoter       T3 promoter: promoter for bacteriophage T3 RNA polymerase
   6041..6267    +  promoter       RSV promoter: Rous sarcoma virus enhancer/promoter
   6268..6448    +  LTR            5' LTR (truncated): truncated 5' long terminal repeat (LTR) from HIV-1
   6495..6620    +  misc_feature   HIV-1 Ψ: packaging signal of human immunodeficiency virus type 1
   6604..6967    +  CDS            HIV-1 gag (fragment): gag protein from human immunodeficiency virus 1; gag
   7113..7346    +  misc_feature   RRE: The Rev response element (RRE) of HIV-1 allows for Rev-dependent mRNA export from the nucleus to the cytoplasm.
   7723..7749    +  CDS            Rev (fragment): human immunodeficiency virus 1 (HIV-1) Rev protein; rev; enhances nuclear export of unspliced and incompletely spliced viral mRNAs
   7753..7993    +  promoter       U6 promoter: RNA polymerase III promoter for human U6 snRNA
   8023..8098    +  misc_RNA       gRNA scaffold: guide RNA scaffold for the Streptococcus pyogenes CRISPR/Cas9 system
   8154..8271    +  misc_feature   cPPT/CTS: central polypurine tract and central termination sequence of HIV-1
>Addgene plasmid #77019 | NRBP1 gRNA (BRDN0001144722) | addgene full sequence | sequence record 186958 | Addgene Assembled Sequence
CCCGGGTGCAAAGATGGATAAAGTTTTAAACAGAGAGGAATCTTTGCAGCTAATGGACCTTCTAGGTCTT
GAAAGGAGTGGGAATTGGCTCCGGTGCCCGTCAGTGGGCAGAGCGCACATCGCCCACAGTCCCCGAGAAG
TTGGGGGGAGGGGTCGGCAATTGATCCGGTGCCTAGAGAAGGTGGCGCGGGGTAAACTGGGAAAGTGATG
TCGTGTACTGGCTCCGCCTTTTTCCCGAGGGTGGGGGAGAACCGTATATAAGTGCAGTAGTCGCCGTGAA
CGTTCTTTTTCGCAACGGGTTTGCCGCCAGAACACAGGTAAGTGCCGTGTGTGGTTCCCGCGGGCCTGGC
CTCTTTACGGGTTATGGCCCTTGCGTGCCTTGAATTACTTCCACCTGGCTGCAGTACGTGATTCTTGATC
CCGAGCTTCGGGTTGGAAGTGGGTGGGAGAGTTCGAGGCCTTGCGCTTAAGGAGCCCCTTCGCCTCGTGC
TTGAGTTGAGGCCTGGCCTGGGCGCTGGGGCCGCCGCGTGCGAATCTGGTGGCACCTTCGCGCCTGTCTC
GCTGCTTTCGATAAGTCTCTAGCCATTTAAAATTTTTGATGACCTGCTGCGACGCTTTTTTTCTGGCAAG
ATAGTCTTGTAAATGCGGGCCAAGATCTGCACACTGGTATTTCGGTTTTTGGGGCCGCGGGCGGCGACGG
GGCCCGTGCGTCCCAGCGCACATGTTCGGCGAGGCGGGGCCTGCGAGCGCGGCCACCGAGAATCGGACGG
GGGTAGTCTCAAGCTGGCCGGCCTGCTCTGGTGCCTGGCCTCGCGCCGCCGTGTATCGCCCCGCCCTGGG
CGGCAAGGCTGGCCCGGTCGGCACCAGTTGCGTGAGCGGAAAGATGGCCGCTTCCCGGCCCTGCTGCAGG
GAGCTCAAAATGGAGGACGCGGCGCTCGGGAGAGCGGGCGGGTGAGTCACCCACACAAAGGAAAAGGGCC
TTTCCGTCCTCAGCCGTCGCTTCATGTGACTCCACGGAGTACCGGGCGCCGTCCAGGCACCTCGATTAGT
TCTCGAGCTTTTGGAGTACGTCGTCTTTAGGTTGGGGGGAGGGGTTTTATGCGATGGAGTTTCCCCACAC
TGAGTGGGTGGAGACTGAAGTTAGGCCAGCTTGGCACTTGATGTAATTCTCCTTGGAATTTGCCCTTTTT
GAGTTTGGATCTTGGTTCATTCTCAAGCCTCAGACAGTGGTTCAAAGTTTTTTTCTTCCATTTCAGGTGT
CGTGACGTACGGCCACCATGACCGAGTACAAGCCCACGGTGCGCCTCGCCACCCGCGACGACGTCCCCAG
GGCCGTACGCACCCTCGCCGCCGCGTTCGCCGACTACCCCGCCACGCGCCACACCGTCGATCCGGACCGC
CACATCGAGCGGGTCACCGAGCTGCAAGAACTCTTCCTCACGCGCGTCGGGCTCGACATCGGCAAGGTGT
GGGTCGCGGACGACGGCGCCGCCGTGGCGGTCTGGACCACGCCGGAGAGCGTCGAAGCGGGGGCGGTGTT
CGCCGAGATCGGCCCGCGCATGGCCGAGTTGAGCGGTTCCCGGCTGGCCGCGCAGCAACAGATGGAAGGC
CTCCTGGCGCCGCACCGGCCCAAGGAGCCCGCGTGGTTCCTGGCCACCGTCGGAGTCTCGCCCGACCACC
AGGGCAAGGGTCTGGGCAGCGCCGTCGTGCTCCCCGGAGTGGAGGCGGCCGAGCGCGCCGGGGTGCCCGC
CTTCCTGGAGACCTCCGCGCCCCGCAACCTCCCCTTCTACGAGCGGCTCGGCTTCACCGTCACCGCCGAC
GTCGAGGTGCCCGAAGGACCGCGCACCTGGTGCATGACCCGCAAGCCCGGTGCCTGAACGCGTTAAGTCG
ACAATCAACCTCTGGATTACAAAATTTGTGAAAGATTGACTGGTATTCTTAACTATGTTGCTCCTTTTAC
GCTATGTGGATACGCTGCTTTAATGCCTTTGTATCATGCTATTGCTTCCCGTATGGCTTTCATTTTCTCC
TCCTTGTATAAATCCTGGTTGCTGTCTCTTTATGAGGAGTTGTGGCCCGTTGTCAGGCAACGTGGCGTGG
TGTGCACTGTGTTTGCTGACGCAACCCCCACTGGTTGGGGCATTGCCACCACCTGTCAGCTCCTTTCCGG
GACTTTCGCTTTCCCCCTCCCTATTGCCACGGCGGAACTCATCGCCGCCTGCCTTGCCCGCTGCTGGACA
GGGGCTCGGCTGTTGGGCACTGACAATTCCGTGGTGTTGTCGGGGAAATCATCGTCCTTTCCTTGGCTGC
TCGCCTGTGTTGCCACCTGGATTCTGCGCGGGACGTCCTTCTGCTACGTCCCTTCGGCCCTCAATCCAGC
GGACCTTCCTTCCCGCGGCCTGCTGCCGGCTCTGCGGCCTCTTCCGCGTCTTCGCCTTCGCCCTCAGACG
AGTCGGATCTCCCTTTGGGCCGCCTCCCCGCGTCGACTTTAAGACCAATGACTTACAAGGCAGCTGTAGA
TCTTAGCCACTTTTTAAAAGAAAAGGGGGGACTGGAAGGGCTAATTCACTCCCAACGAAGACAAGATCTG
CTTTTTGCTTGTACTGGGTCTCTCTGGTTAGACCAGATCTGAGCCTGGGAGCTCTCTGGCTAACTAGGGA
ACCCACTGCTTAAGCCTCAATAAAGCTTGCCTTGAGTGCTTCAAGTAGTGTGTGCCCGTCTGTTGTGTGA
CTCTGGTAACTAGAGATCCCTCAGACCCTTTTAGTCAGTGTGGAAAATCTCTAGCAGTACGTATAGTAGT
TCATGTCATCTTATTATTCAGTATTTATAACTTGCAAAGAAATGAATATCAGAGAGTGAGAGGAACTTGT
TTATTGCAGCTTATAATGGTTACAAATAAAGCAATAGCATCACAAATTTCACAAATAAAGCATTTTTTTC
ACTGCATTCTAGTTGTGGTTTGTCCAAACTCATCAATGTATCTTATCATGTCTGGCTCTAGCTATCCCGC
CCCTAACTCCGCCCATCCCGCCCCTAACTCCGCCCAGTTCCGCCCATTCTCCGCCCCATGGCTGACTAAT
TTTTTTTATTTATGCAGAGGCCGAGGCCGCCTCGGCCTCTGAGCTATTCCAGAAGTAGTGAGGAGGCTTT
TTTGGAGGCCTAGGGACGTACCCAATTCGCCCTATAGTGAGTCGTATTACGCGCGCTCACTGGCCGTCGT
TTTACAACGTCGTGACTGGGAAAACCCTGGCGTTACCCAACTTAATCGCCTTGCAGCACATCCCCCTTTC
GCCAGCTGGCGTAATAGCGAAGAGGCCCGCACCGATCGCCCTTCCCAACAGTTGCGCAGCCTGAATGGCG
AATGGG
[124 nt withheld, positions 3367-3490]
C
[91 nt withheld, positions 3492-3582]
A
[49 nt withheld, positions 3584-3632]
CCTTTGACGTTGGAGTCCACGTTCTTT
[37 nt withheld, positions 3660-3696]
ACCCTATCTCGGTCTATTCTTTTGATTTATAAGGGATTTTGCCGATTTCGGCCTATTGGTTAAAAAATGA
GCTGATTTAACAAAAATTTAACGCGAATTTTAACAAAATATTAACGCTTACAATTTAGGTGGCACTTTTC
GGGGAAATGTGCGCGGAACCCCTATTTGTTTATTTTTCTAAATACATTCAAATATGTATCCGCTCATGAG
ACAATAACCCTGATAAATGCTTCAATAATATTGAAAAAGGAAGAGTATGAGTATTCAACATTTCCGTGTC
GCCCTTATTCCCTTTTTTGCGGCATTTTGCCTTCCTGTTTTTGCTCACCCAGAAACGCTGGTGAAAGTAA
AAGATGCTGAAGATCAGTTGGGTGCACGAGTGGGTTACATCGAACTGGATCTCAACAGCGGTAAGATCCT
TGAGAGTTTTCGCCCCGAAGAACGTTTTCCAATGATGAGCACTTTTAAAGTTCTGCTATGTGGCGCGGTA
TTATCCCGTATTGACGCCGGGCAAGAGCAACTCGGTCGCCGCATACACTATTCTCAGAATGACTTGGTTG
AGTACTCACCAGTCACAGAAAAGCATCTTACGGATGGCATGACAGTAAGAGAATTATGCAGTGCTGCCAT
AACCATGAGTGATAACACTGCGGCCAACTTACTTCTGACAACGATCGGAGGACCGAAGGAGCTAACCGCT
TTTTTGCACAACATGGGGGATCATGTAACTCGCCTTGATCGTTGGGAACCGGAGCTGAATGAAGCCATAC
CAAACGACGAGCGTGACACCACGATGCCTGTAGCAATGGCAACAACGTTGCGCAAACTATTAACTGGCGA
ACTACTTACTCTAGCTTCCCGGCAACAATTAATAGACTGGATGGAGGCGGATAAAGTTGCAGGACCACTT
CTGCGCTCGGCCCTTCCGGCTGGCTGGTTTATTGCTGATAAATCTGGAGCCGGTGAGCGTGGGTCTCGCG
GTATCATTGCAGCACTGGGGCCAGATGGTAAGCCCTCCCGTATCGTAGTTATCTACACGACGGGGAGTCA
GGCAACTATGGATGAACGAAATAGACAGATCGCTGAGATAGGTGCCTCACTGATTAAGCATTGGTAACTG
TCAGACCAAGTTTACTCATATATACTTTAGATTGATTTAAAACTTCATTTTTAATTTAAAAGGATCTAGG
TGAAGATCCTTTTTGATAATCTCATGACCAAAATCCCTTAACGTGAGTTTTCGTTCCACTGAGCGTCAGA
CCCCGTAGAAAAGATCAAAGGATCTTCTTGAGATCCTTTTTTTCTGCGCGTAATCTGCTGCTTGCAAACA
AAAAAACCACCGCTACCAGCGGTGGTTTGTTTGCCGGATCAAGAGCTACCAACTCTTTTTCCGAAGGTAA
CTGGCTTCAGCAGAGCGCAGATACCAAATACTGTTCTTCTAGTGTAGCCGTAGTTAGGCCACCACTTCAA
GAACTCTGTAGCACCGCCTACATACCTCGCTCTGCTAATCCTGTTACCAGTGGCTGCTGCCAGTGGCGAT
AAGTCGTGTCTTACCGGGTTGGACTCAAGACGATAGTTACCGGATAAGGCGCAGCGGTCGGGCTGAACGG
GGGGTTCGTGCACACAGCCCAGCTTGGAGCGAACGACCTACACCGAACTGAGATACCTACAGCGTGAGCT
ATGAGAAAGCGCCACGCTTCCCGAAGGGAGAAAGGCGGACAGGTATCCGGTAAGCGGCAGGGTCGGAACA
GGAGAGCGCACGAGGGAGCTTCCAGGGGGAAACGCCTGGTATCTTTATAGTCCTGTCGGGTTTCGCCACC
TCTGACTTGAGCGTCGATTTTTGTGATGCTCGTCAGGGGGGCGGAGCCTATGGAAAAACGCCAGCAACGC
GGCCTTTTTACGGTTCCTGGCCTTTTGCTGGCCTTTTGCTCACATGTTCTTTCCTGCGTTATCCCCTGAT
TCTGTGGATAACCGTATTACCGCCTTTGAGTGAGCTGATACCGCTCGCCGCAGCCGAACGACCGAGCGCA
GCGAGTCAGTGAGCGAGGAAGCGGAAGAGCGCCCAATACGCAAACCGCCTCTCCCCGCGCGTTGGCCGAT
TCATTAATGCAGCTGGCACGACAGGTTTCCCGACTGGAAAGCGGGCAGTGAGCGCAACGCAATTAATGTG
AGTTAGCTCACTCATTAGGCACCCCAGGCTTTACACTTTATGCTTCCGGCTCGTATGTTGTGTGGAATTG
TGAGCGGATAACAATTTCACACAGGAAACAGCTATGACCATGATTACGCCAAGCGCGCAATTAACCCTCA
CTAAAGGGAACAAAAGCTGGAGCTGCAAGCTTAATGTAGTCTTATGCAATACTCTTGTAGTCTTGCAACA
TGGTAACGATGAGTTAGCAACATGCCTTACAAGGAGAGAAAAAGCACCGTGCATGCCGATTGGTGGAAGT
AAGGTGGTACGATCGTGCCTTATTAGGAAGGCAACAGACGGGTCTGACATGGATTGGACGAACCACTGAA
TTGCCGCATTGCAGAGATATTGTATTTAAGTGCCTAGCTCGATACATAAACGGGTCTCTCTGGTTAGACC
AGATCTGAGCCTGGGAGCTCTCTGGCTAACTAGGGAACCCACTGCTTAAGCCTCAATAAAGCTTGCCTTG
AGTGCTTCAAGTAGTGTGTGCCCGTCTGTTGTGTGACTCTGGTAACTAGAGATCCCTCAGACCCTTTTAG
TCAGTGTGGAAAATCTCTAGCAGTGGCGCCCGAACAGGGACTTGAAAGCGAAAGGGAAACCAGAGGAGCT
CTCTCGACGCAGGACTCGGCTTGCTGAAGCGCGCACGGCAAGAGGCGAGGGGCGGCGACTGGTGAGTACG
CCAAAAATTTTGACTAGCGGAGGCTAGAAGGAGAGAGATGGGTGCGAGAGCGTCAGTATTAAGCGGGGGA
GAATTAGATCGCGATGGGAAAAAATTCGGTTAAGGCCAGGGGGAAAGAAAAAATATAAATTAAAACATAT
AGTATGGGCAAGCAGGGAGCTAGAACGATTCGCAGTTAATCCTGGCCTGTTAGAAACATCAGAAGGCTGT
AGACAAATACTGGGACAGCTACAACCATCCCTTCAGACAGGATCAGAAGAACTTAGATCATTATATAATA
CAGTAGCAACCCTCTATTGTGTGCATCAAAGGATAGAGATAAAAGACACCAAGGAAGCTTTAGACAAGAT
AGAGGAAGAGCAAAACAAAAGTAAGACCACCGCACAGCAAGCGGCCGCTGATCTTCAGACCTGGAGGAGG
AGATATGAGGGACAATTGGAGAAGTGAATTATATAAATATAAAGTAGTAAAAATTGAACCATTAGGAGTA
GCACCCACCAAGGCAAAGAGAAGAGTGGTGCAGAGAGAAAAAAGAGCAGTGGGAATAGGAGCTTTGTTCC
TTGGGTTCTTGGGAGCAGCAGGAAGCACTATGGGCGCAGCGTCAATGACGCTGACGGTACAGGCCAGACA
ATTATTGTCTGGTATAGTGCAGCAGCAGAACAATTTGCTGAGGGCTATTGAGGCGCAACAGCATCTGTTG
CAACTCACAGTCTGGGGCATCAAGCAGCTCCAGGCAAGAATCCTGGCTGTGGAAAGATACCTAAAGGATC
AACAGCTCCTGGGGATTTGGGGTTGCTCTGGAAAACTCATTTGCACCACTGCTGTGCCTTGGAATGCTAG
TTGGAGTAATAAATCTCTGGAACAGATTTGGAATCACACGACCTGGATGGAGTGGGACAGAGAAATTAAC
AATTACACAAGCTTAATACACTCCTTAATTGAAGAATCGCAAAACCAGCAAGAAAAGAATGAACAAGAAT
TATTGGAATTAGATAAATGGGCAAGTTTGTGGAATTGGTTTAACATAACAAATTGGCTGTGGTATATAAA
ATTATTCATAATGATAGTAGGAGGCTTGGTAGGTTTAAGAATAGTTTTTGCTGTACTTTCTATAGTGAAT
AGAGTTAGGCAGGGATATTCACCATTATCGTTTCAGACCCACCTCCCAACCCCGAGGGGACCCAGAGAGG
GCCTATTTCCCATGATTCCTTCATATTTGCATATACGATACAAGGCTGTTAGAGAGATAATTAGAATTAA
TTTGACTGTAAACACAAAGATATTAGTACAAAATACGTGACGTAGAAAGTAATAATTTCTTGGGTAGTTT
GCAGTTTTAAAATTATGTTTTAAAATGGACTATCATATGCTTACCGTAACTTGAAAGTATTTCGATTTCT
TGGCTTTATATATCTTGTGGAAAGGACGAAACACCGAGGTATGCACTGTCAATACCGTTTTAGAGCTAGA
AATAGCAAGTTAAAATAAGGCTAGTCCGTTATCAACTTGAAAAAGTGGCACCGAGTCGGTGCTTTTTTAA
GCTTGGCGTAACTAGATCTTGAGACAAATGGCAGTATTCATCCACAATTTTAAAAGAAAAGGGGGGATTG
GGGGGTACAGTGCAGGGGAAAGAATAGTAGACATAATAGCAACAGACATACAAACTAAAGAATTACAAAA
ACAAATTACAAAAATTCAAAATTTTCGGGTTTATTACAGGGACAGCAGAGATCCACTTTGGCGCCGGCTC
GAGGGGG
