>Addgene plasmid #77019 | NRBP1 gRNA (BRDN0001144722) | depositor partial sequence | sequence record 144479 | Target Sequence
AGGTATGCACTGTCAATACC
