>Addgene plasmid #77019 | NRBP1 gRNA (BRDN0001144722) | addgene partial sequence | sequence record 186957 | hU6-F
AAAGTAATAATTTCTTGGGTAGTTTGCAGTTTTAAAATTATGTTTTAAAATGGACTATCATATGCTTACC
GTAACTTGAAAGTATTTCGATTTCTTGGCTTTATATATCTTGTGGAAAGGACGAAACACCGAGGTATGCA
CTGTCAATACCGTTTTAGAGCTAGAAATAGCAAGTTAAAATAAGGCTAGTCCGTTATCAACTTGAAAAAG
TGGCACCGAGTCGGTGCTTTTTTAAGCTTGGCGTAACTAGATCTTGAGACAAATGGCAGTATTCATCCAC
AATTTTAAAAGAAAAGGGGGGATTGGGGGGTACAGTGCAGGGGAAAGAATAGTAGACATAATAGCAACAG
ACATACAAACTAAAGAATTACAAAAACAAATTACAAAAATTCAAAATTTTCGGGTTTATTACAGGGACAG
CAGAGATCCACTTTGGCGCCGGCTCGAGGGGGCCCGGGTGCAAAGATGGATAAAGTTTTAAACAGAGAGG
AATCTTTGCAGCTAATGGACCTTCTAGGTCTTGAAAGGAGTGGGAATTGGCTCCGGTGCCCGTCAGTGGG
CAGAGCGCAC
